>Addgene plasmid #221973 | ND2 DdCBE T2 | addgene full sequence | sequence record 438465 | Addgene NGS Result
GACGGATCGGGAGATCTCCCGATCCCCTATGGTGCACTCTCAGTACAATCTGCTCTGATGCCGCATAGTT
AAGCCAGTATCTGCTCCCTGCTTGTGTGTTGGAGGTCGCTGAGTAGTGCGCGAGCAAAATTTAAGCTACA
ACAAGGCAAGGCTTGACCGACAATTGCATGAAGAATCTGCTTAGGGTTAGGCGTTTTGCGCTGCTTCGCG
ATGTACGGGCCAGATATACGCGTTGACATTGATTATTGACTAGTTATTAATAGTAATCAATTACGGGGTC
ATTAGTTCATAGCCCATATATGGAGTTCCGCGTTACATAACTTACGGTAAATGGCCCGCCTGGCTGACCG
CCCAACGACCCCCGCCCATTGACGTCAATAATGACGTATGTTCCCATAGTAACGCCAATAGGGACTTTCC
ATTGACGTCAATGGGTGGAGTATTTACGGTAAACTGCCCACTTGGCAGTACATCAAGTGTATCATATGCC
AAGTACGCCCCCTATTGACGTCAATGACGGTAAATGGCCCGCCTGGCATTATGCCCAGTACATGACCTTA
TGGGACTTTCCTACTTGGCAGTACATCTACGTATTAGTCATCGCTATTACCATGGTGATGCGGTTTTGGC
AGTACATCAATGGGCGTGGATAGCGGTTTGACTCACGGGGATTTCCAAGTCTCCACCCCATTGACGTCAA
TGGGAGTTTGTTTTGGCACCAAAATCAACGGGACTTTCCAAAATGTCGTAACAACTCCGCCCCATTGACG
CAAATGGGCGGTAGGCGTGTACGGTGGGAGGTCTATATAAGCAGAGCTCTCTGGCTAACTAGAGAACCCA
CTGCTTACTGGCTTATCGAAATTAATACGACTCACTATAGGGAGACCCAAGCTGGCTAGCACCATGGCCT
CCGTTCTGACCCCGCTGCTGCTGCGTGGCCTGACCGGCTCCGCTCGTCGTCTGCCAGTTCCGCGTGCGAA
AATCCATTCCCTGGACTACAAAGACCATGACGGTGATTATAAAGATCATGACATCGATTACAAGGATGAC
GATGACAAGATGGACATCGCGGATCTGCGTACCCTGGGTTACAGCCAGCAGCAGCAGGAGAAGATCAAGC
CAAAGGTGCGCAGCACCGTGGCCCAGCACCATGAAGCTCTGGTGGGTCACGGCTTCACCCACGCGCACAT
CGTGGCTCTGAGCCAGCACCCAGCCGCGCTGGGTACCGTGGCCGTGAAATATCAGGACATGATTGCTGCC
CTGCCAGAGGCTACCCATGAAGCGATTGTGGGTGTGGGCAAGCAGTGGAGCGGTGCTCGTGCGCTGGAGG
CCCTGCTGACCGTGGCCGGTGAACTGCGTGGCCCGCCGCTGCAGCTGGATACCGGCCAGCTGCTGAAAAT
CGCGAAACGTGGCGGTGTGACCGCTGTGGAAGCTGTGCATGCCTGGCGTAATGCTCTGACCGGTGCCCCC
CTGAACCTGACCCCGGACCAAGTGGTGGCTATCGCCAGCAACATTGGCGGCAAGCAAGCGCTCGAAACGG
TGCAGCGGCTGTTGCCGGTGCTGTGCCAGGACCATGGCCTGACCCCGGACCAAGTGGTGGCTATCGCCAG
CAACAATGGCGGCAAGCAAGCGCTCGAAACGGTGCAGCGGCTGTTGCCGGTGCTGTGCCAGGACCATGGC
CTGACTCCGGACCAAGTGGTGGCTATCGCCAGCCACGATGGCGGCAAGCAAGCGCTCGAAACGGTGCAGC
GGCTGTTGCCGGTGCTGTGCCAGGACCATGGCCTGACCCCGGACCAAGTGGTGGCTATCGCCAGCAACGG
TGGCGGCAAGCAAGCGCTCGAAACGGTGCAGCGGCTGTTGCCGGTGCTGTGCCAGGACCATGGCCTGACC
CCGGACCAAGTGGTGGCTATCGCCAGCAACAATGGCGGCAAGCAAGCGCTCGAAACGGTGCAGCGGCTGT
TGCCGGTGCTGTGCCAGGACCATGGCCTGACCCCGGACCAAGTGGTGGCTATCGCCAGCAACAATGGCGG
CAAGCAAGCGCTCGAAACGGTGCAGCGGCTGTTGCCGGTGCTGTGCCAGGACCATGGCCTGACCCCGGAC
CAAGTGGTGGCTATCGCCAGCAACAATGGCGGCAAGCAAGCGCTCGAAACGGTGCAGCGGCTGTTGCCGG
TGCTGTGCCAGGACCATGGCCTCACACCCGATCAGGTCGTGGCTATCGCCAGCAACGGTGGCGGCAAGCA
AGCGCTCGAAACGGTGCAGCGGCTGTTGCCGGTGCTGTGCCAGGACCATGGCCTGACCCCGGACCAAGTG
GTGGCTATCGCCAGCAACGGTGGCGGCAAGCAAGCGCTCGAAACGGTGCAGCGGCTGTTGCCGGTGCTGT
GCCAGGACCATGGCCTGACCCCGGACCAAGTGGTGGCTATCGCCAGCAACGGTGGCGGCAAGCAAGCGCT
CGAAACGGTGCAGCGGCTGTTGCCGGTGCTGTGCCAGGACCATGGCCTGACCCCGGACCAAGTGGTGGCT
ATCGCCAGCAACAATGGCGGCAAGCAAGCGCTCGAAACGGTGCAGCGGCTGTTGCCGGTGCTGTGCCAGG
ACCATGGCCTGACCCCGGACCAAGTGGTGGCTATCGCCAGCAACAATGGCGGCAAGCAAGCGCTCGAAAC
GGTGCAGCGGCTGTTGCCGGTGCTGTGCCAGGACCATGGCCTGACCCCGGACCAAGTGGTGGCTATCGCC
AGCAACGGTGGCGGCAAGCAAGCGCTCGAAACGGTGCAGCGGCTGTTGCCGGTGCTGTGCCAGGACCATG
GCCTGACCCCGGACCAAGTGGTGGCTATCGCCAGCAACGGTGGCGGCAAGCAAGCGCTCGAAACGGTGCA
GCGGCTGTTGCCGGTGCTGTGCCAGGACCATGGCCTGACCCCGGACCAAGTGGTGGCTATCGCCAGCAAC
GGTGGCGGCAAGCAAGCGCTCGAAACGGTGCAGCGGCTGTTGCCGGTGCTGTGCCAGGACCATGGCCTGA
CCCCGGACCAAGTGGTGGCTATCGCCAGCAACATTGGCGGCAAGCAAGCGCTCGAAAGCATTGTGGCCCA
GCTGAGCCGGCCTGATCCGGCGTTGGCCGCGTTGACCAACGATCACCTGGTGGCCCTGGCCTGCCTGGGC
GGTCGTCCGGCCCTGGATGCGGTGAAGAAAGGCCTGGGTGGATCCGGCAGCTACGCCCTGGGTCCGTATC
AGATTAGCGCCCCGCAGCTGCCAGCTTACAATGGTCAGACCGTGGGTACCTTCTACTATGTGAACGACGC
GGGCGGTCTGGAGAGCAAGGTGTTTAGCAGCGGCGGTCCAACCCCGTACCCAAACTATGCCAATGCCGGT
CATGTGGAGGGTCAGAGCGCCCTGTTCATGCGTGATAACGGCATCAGCGAGGGTCTGGTGTTCCACAACA
ACCCGGAAGGCACCTGCGGTTTTTGCGTGAACATGACCGAGACCCTGCTGCCGGAAAACGCGAAAATGAC
CGTGGTGCCGCCGGAAGGTTCTGGCGGCTCAACTAATCTGAGCGACATCATTGAGAAGGAGACTGGGAAA
CAGCTGGTCATTCAGGAGTCCATCCTGATGCTGCCTGAGGAGGTGGAGGAAGTGATCGGCAACAAGCCAG
AGTCTGACATCCTGGTGCACACCGCCTACGACGAGTCCACAGATGAGAATGTGATGCTGCTGACCTCTGA
CGCCCCCGAGTATAAGCCTTGGGCCCTGGTCATCCAGGATTCTAACGGCGAGAATAAGATCAAGATGCTG
TGATAAGGGGTCTTTGTCCTCTGTACTGTCTCTCTCCTTGCCCCTAACCCAAAAAGCTTCATTTTTCTGT
GTAGGCTGCACAAGAGCCTTGATTGAAGATATATTCTTTCTGAACAGTATTTAAGGTTTCCAATAAAATG
TACACCCCTCAGAACTTCTGAGGCGGAAAGAACCAGCTGGGGCTCTAGGGGGTATCCCC
[124 nt withheld, positions 3980-4103]
C
[91 nt withheld, positions 4105-4195]
A
[49 nt withheld, positions 4197-4245]
CCTTTGACGTTGGAGTCCACGTTCTTT
[37 nt withheld, positions 4273-4309]
ACCCTATCTCGGTCTATTCTTTTGATTTATAAGGGATTTTGCCGATTTCGGCCTATTGGTTAAAAAATGA
GCTGATTTAACAAAAATTTAACGCGAATTAATTCTGTGGAATGTGTGTCAGTTAGGGTGTGGAAAGTCCC
CAGGCTCCCCAGCAGGCAGAAGTATGCAAAGCATGCATCTCAATTAGTCAGCAACCAGGTGTGGAAAGTC
CCCAGGCTCCCCAGCAGGCAGAAGTATGCAAAGCATGCATCTCAATTAGTCAGCAACCATAGTCCCGCCC
CTAACTCCGCCCATCCCGCCCCTAACTCCGCCCAGTTCCGCCCATTCTCCGCCCCATGGCTGACTAATTT
TTTTTATTTATGCAGAGGCCGAGGCCGCCTCTGCCTCTGAGCTATTCCAGAAGTAGTGAGGAGGCTTTTT
TGGAGGCCTAGGCTTTTGCAAAAAGCTCCCGGGAGCTTGTATATCCATTTTCGGATCTGATCAGCACGTG
TTGACAATTAATCATCGGCATAGTATATCGGCATAGTATAATACGACAAGGTGAGGAACTAAACCATGGC
CAAGCCTTTGTCTCAAGAAGAATCCACCCTCATTGAAAGAGCAACGGCTACAATCAACAGCATCCCCATC
TCTGAAGACTACAGCGTCGCCAGCGCAGCTCTCTCTAGCGACGGCCGCATCTTCACTGGTGTCAATGTAT
ATCATTTTACTGGGGGACCTTGTGCAGAACTCGTGGTGCTGGGCACTGCTGCTGCTGCGGCAGCTGGCAA
CCTGACTTGTATCGTCGCGATCGGAAATGAGAACAGGGGCATCTTGAGCCCCTGCGGACGGTGCCGACAG
GTGCTTCTCGATCTGCATCCTGGGATCAAAGCCATAGTGAAGGACAGTGATGGACAGCCGACGGCAGTTG
GGATTCGTGAATTGCTGCCCTCTGGTTATGTGTGGGAGGGCTAAGCACTTCGTGGCCGAGGAGCAGGACT
GACACGTGCTACGAGATTTCGATTCCACCGCCGCCTTCTATGAAAGGTTGGGCTTCGGAATCGTTTTCCG
GGACGCCGGCTGGATGATCCTCCAGCGCGGGGATCTCATGCTGGAGTTCTTCGCCCACCCCAACTTGTTT
ATTGCAGCTTATAATGGTTACAAATAAAGCAATAGCATCACAAATTTCACAAATAAAGCATTTTTTTCAC
TGCATTCTAGTTGTGGTTTGTCCAAACTCATCAATGTATCTTATCATGTCTGTATACCGTCGACCTCTAG
CTAGAGCTTGGCGTAATCATGGTCATAGCTGTTTCCTGTGTGAAATTGTTATCCGCTCACAATTCCACAC
AACATACGAGCCGGAAGCATAAAGTGTAAAGCCTGGGGTGCCTAATGAGTGAGCTAACTCACATTAATTG
CGTTGCGCTCACTGCCCGCTTTCCAGTCGGGAAACCTGTCGTGCCAGCTGCATTAATGAATCGGCCAACG
CGCGGGGAGAGGCGGTTTGCGTATTGGGCGCTCTTCCGCTTCCTCGCTCACTGACTCGCTGCGCTCGGTC
GTTCGGCTGCGGCGAGCGGTATCAGCTCACTCAAAGGCGGTAATACGGTTATCCACAGAATCAGGGGATA
ACGCAGGAAAGAACATGTGAGCAAAAGGCCAGCAAAAGGCCAGGAACCGTAAAAAGGCCGCGTTGCTGGC
GTTTTTCCATAGGCTCCGCCCCCCTGACGAGCATCACAAAAATCGACGCTCAAGTCAGAGGTGGCGAAAC
CCGACAGGACTATAAAGATACCAGGCGTTTCCCCCTGGAAGCTCCCTCGTGCGCTCTCCTGTTCCGACCC
TGCCGCTTACCGGATACCTGTCCGCCTTTCTCCCTTCGGGAAGCGTGGCGCTTTCTCATAGCTCACGCTG
TAGGTATCTCAGTTCGGTGTAGGTCGTTCGCTCCAAGCTGGGCTGTGTGCACGAACCCCCCGTTCAGCCC
GACCGCTGCGCCTTATCCGGTAACTATCGTCTTGAGTCCAACCCGGTAAGACACGACTTATCGCCACTGG
CAGCAGCCACTGGTAACAGGATTAGCAGAGCGAGGTATGTAGGCGGTGCTACAGAGTTCTTGAAGTGGTG
GCCTAACTACGGCTACACTAGAAGAACAGTATTTGGTATCTGCGCTCTGCTGAAGCCAGTTACCTTCGGA
AAAAGAGTTGGTAGCTCTTGATCCGGCAAACAAACCACCGCTGGTAGCGGTGGTTTTTTTGTTTGCAAGC
AGCAGATTACGCGCAGAAAAAAAGGATCTCAAGAAGATCCTTTGATCTTTTCTACGGGGTCTGACGCTCA
GTGGAACGAAAACTCACGTTAAGGGATTTTGGTCATGAGATTATCAAAAAGGATCTTCACCTAGATCCTT
TTAAATTAAAAATGAAGTTTTAAATCAATCTAAAGTATATATGAGTAAACTTGGTCTGACAGTTACCAAT
GTTTAATCAGTGAGGCACCTATCTCAGCGATCTGTCTATTTCGTTCATCCATAGTTGCCTGACTCCCCGT
CGTGTAGATAACTACGATACGGGAGGGCTTACCATCTGGCCCCAGTGCTGCAATGATACCGCGAGACCCA
CGCTCACCGGCTCCAGATTTATCAGCAATAAACCAGCCAGCCGGAAGGGCCGAGCGCAGAAGTGGTCCTG
CAACTTTATCCGCCTCCATCCAGTCTATTAATTGTTGCCGGGAAGCTAGAGTAAGTAGTTCGCCAGTTAA
TAGTTTGCGCAACGTTGTTGCCATTGCTACAGGCATCGTGGTGTCACGCTCGTCGTTTGGTATGGCTTCA
TTCAGCTCCGGTTCCCAACGATCAAGGCGAGTTACATGATCCCCCATGTTGTGCAAAAAAGCGGTTAGCT
CCTTCGGTCCTCCGATCGTTGTCAGAAGTAAGTTGGCCGCAGTGTTATCACTCATGGTTATGGCAGCACT
GCATAATTCTCTTACTGTCATGCCATCCGTAAGATGCTTTTCTGTGACTGGTGAGTACTCAACCAAGTCA
TTCTGAGAATAGTGTATGCGGCGACCGAGTTGCTCTTGCCCGGCGTCAATACGGGATAATACCGCGCCAC
ATAGCAGAACTTTAAAAGTGCTCATCATTGGAAAACGTTCTTCGGGGCGAAAACTCTCAAGGATCTTACC
GCTGTTGAGATCCAGTTCGATGTAACCCACTCGTGCACCCAACTGATCTTCAGCATCTTTTACTTTCACC
AGCGTTTCTGGGTGAGCAAAAACAGGAAGGCAAAATGCCGCAAAAAAGGGAATAAGGGCGACACGGAAAT
GTTGAATACTCATACTCTTCCTTTTTCAATATTATTGAAGCATTTATCAGGGTTATTGTCTCATGAGCGG
ATACATATTTGAATGTATTTAGAAAAATAAACAAATAGGGGTTCCGCGCACATTTCCCCGAAAAGTGCCA
CCTGACGTC
Features (pLannotate 1.2.2; 26 found; start..end, strand, type, name):
     28..80      -  misc_feature   bom (fragment): basis of mobility region from pBR322
    235..614     +  enhancer       CMV enhancer: human cytomegalovirus immediate early enhancer
    615..818     +  promoter       CMV promoter: human cytomegalovirus (CMV) immediate early promoter
    814..847     +  LTR            5' LTR (truncated) (fragment): truncated 5' long terminal repeat (LTR) from HIV-1
    863..881     +  promoter       T7 promoter: promoter for bacteriophage T7 RNA polymerase
    910..993     +  CDS            COX8A (fragment): COX8A_HUMAN - Also known as COX8, COX8L. Experimental evidence at protein level: Swiss-Prot protein existence level 1. Component of the cytochrome c oxidase, the last enzyme in the mitochondrial electron transport chain which drives oxidative phosphorylation. The respiratory chain contains 3 multisubunit complexes succinate dehydrogenase (complex II, CII), ubiquinol- cytochrome c oxidoreductase (cytochrome b-c1 complex, complex III, CIII) and cytochrome c oxidase (complex IV, CIV), that cooperate to transfer electrons derived from NADH and succinate to molecular oxygen, creating an electrochem
    994..1059    +  CDS            3xFLAG: three tandem FLAG® epitope tags, followed by an enterokinase cleavage site
   1072..1578    +  CDS            avrXa10 (fragment): AVX10_XANOO - Experimental evidence at protein level: Swiss-Prot protein existence level 1. Avirulence protein. Induces the hypersensitive response (HR)in rice plants carrying the resistance gene Xa10. Activity depends on the presence of the core repeat domains; replacement with repeat domains from other proteins (AvrBs3 of X.euvesicatoria (AC P14727) or AvrXa7 of this organism) does not elicit the HR. Probably acts as a transcription factor in its host plant (rice) to induce plant resistance or disease. From Xanthomonas oryzae pv. oryzae.
   3067..3186    +  CDS            avrBs3 (fragment): AVRB3_XANEU - Experimental evidence at protein level: Swiss-Prot protein existence level 1. Avirulence protein. Acts as a transcription factor in C.annuum plants. In susceptible plants lacking the Bs3 resistance gene induces expression of a number of genes, including genes homologous to a family of auxin-induced genes, alpha-expansin genes, pectate lyase, anthocyanidin glucoside rhamnosyl transferase and at least one transcription factor, UPA20. Their expression leads to plant hypertrophy in mesophyll cells, probably mainly mediated by UPA20 (PubMed:17962565). In resistant plants induces the h
   3187..3522    +  CDS            dddA (fragment): DDDA_BURC1 - Experimental evidence at protein level: Swiss-Prot protein existence level 1. Toxic component of a toxin-immunity protein module, which functions as a cellular contact-dependent growth inhibition (CDI) system. CDI modules allow bacteria to communicate with and inhibit the growth of closely related neighboring bacteria in a contact-dependent fashion. Bacteria that have this module inhibit or kill bacteria without it, giving them a growth advantage. Probably specifically inhibited by cognate immunity protein DddI (Probable). The C-terminal 163 residue fragment has double-stranded DN
   3532..3780    +  CDS            UGI: UNGI_BPPB2 - Experimental evidence at protein level: Swiss-Prot protein existence level 1. This protein binds specifically and reversibly to the host uracil-DNA glycosylase, preventing removal of uracil residues from PBS2 DNA by the host uracil-excision repair system. From Bacillus phage PBS2 (Bacteriophage PBS2).
   3938..3959    +  promoter       SV40 promoter (fragment): SV40 enhancer and early promoter
   3980..4408    +  rep_origin     f1 ori (sequence partly withheld): f1 bacteriophage origin of replication; arrow indicates direction of (+) strand synthesis
   4422..4751    +  promoter       SV40 promoter: SV40 enhancer and early promoter
   4799..4846    +  promoter       EM7 promoter: synthetic bacterial promoter&nbsp
   4865..5263    +  CDS            BSD: blasticidin S deaminase; Aspergillus terreus BSD; confers resistance to blasticidin
   5264..5291    +  CDS            BleoR (fragment): antibiotic-binding protein; Sh ble from Streptoalloteichus hindustanus; confers resistance to bleomycin, phleomycin, and Zeocin™
   5301..5426    +  CDS            ble (fragment): BLE_KLEPN - Experimental evidence at protein level: Swiss-Prot protein existence level 1. Binding protein with a strong affinity to the bleomycin family of antibiotics. Binds to CL990; an antimitotic-antibiotic compound. From Klebsiella pneumoniae.
   5421..5542    +  polyA_signal   SV40 poly(A) signal: SV40 polyadenylation signal
   5615..5631    -  protein_bind   lac operator: The lac repressor binds to the lac operator to inhibit transcription in E. coli. This inhibition can be relieved by adding lactose or isopropyl-β-D-thiogalactopyranoside (IPTG). lac repressor encoded by lacI
   5639..5669    -  promoter       lac promoter: promoter for the E. coli lac operon
   5684..5705    -  protein_bind   CAP binding site: CAP binding activates transcription in the presence of cAMP. E. coli catabolite activator protein
   5718..5810    -  CDS            lacI (fragment): lac repressor; lacI; The lac repressor binds to the lac operator to inhibit transcription in E. coli. This inhibition can be relieved by adding lactose or isopropyl-β-D-thiogalactopyranoside (IPTG).
   5993..6581    -  rep_origin     ori: high-copy-number ColE1/pMB1/pBR322/pUC origin of replication
   6752..7612    -  CDS            AmpR: β-lactamase; bla; confers resistance to ampicillin, carbenicillin, and related antibiotics
   7613..7717    -  promoter       AmpR promoter: bla
