[The description below was written by a language model from this plasmid's Addgene catalogue record and pLannotate feature annotations shown in this document.]
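Description:
ND2 DdCBE T2 is a pCMV-based mammalian expression plasmid of about 7.7 kb that encodes one arm of a split, TALE-guided mitochondrial cytosine base editor (DdCBE) directed at the mitochondrial ND2 gene. It is propagated in E. coli through a high-copy ColE1/pUC-type origin with ampicillin resistance (AmpR under its own bla promoter) and also carries an f1 origin. For selection in mammalian cells, an SV40 early promoter, paired with the bacterial EM7 promoter, drives the blasticidin S deaminase gene, followed by an SV40 polyadenylation signal. Short bleomycin-resistance fragments annotated after BSD appear to be backbone remnants.

The synthetic insert of roughly 3 kb is transcribed from the CMV enhancer/promoter, with a T7 promoter just upstream of the coding region. The open reading frame begins with the COX8A mitochondrial targeting sequence, which directs import of the protein into the mitochondrial matrix, followed by a 3xFLAG epitope for detection. Next come the TALE N-terminal domain, the ND2 "T2" repeat array that specifies the DNA target, and the TALE C-terminal domain. The flanking TALE domains are annotated as Xanthomonas avrXa10 and avrBs3 fragments, while the repeat array itself, assembled by Golden Gate cloning with BsmBI, is not annotated in the feature table. The TALE is fused to the 1397N half of the split DddA toxin, a double-stranded DNA cytidine deaminase, and then to a uracil glycosylase inhibitor (UGI) that protects the deaminated base from excision. An ATP5B 3'UTR follows according to the catalogue entry.

Because the DddAtox half is inactive alone, this plasmid is presumably used with a partner arm carrying the complementary half, reconstituting deaminase activity at the ND2 site for C-to-T editing of mitochondrial DNA in mammalian cells.
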