Addgene plasmid #221973: ND2 DdCBE T2
Purpose: Expresses mitochondrial cytosine base editor arm in mammalian cells
Depositing lab: Stephen Ekker. Depositing organization: Mayo Foundation for Medical Education and Research. Publication: Unconstrained Precision Mitochondrial Genome Editing with alphaDdCBEs. Castillo SR, Simone BW, Clark KJ, Devaux P, Ekker SC. Hum Gene Ther. 2024 Sep 24. doi: 10.1089/hum.2024.073. PubMed 39212664.
Backbone
  Vector backbone: pCMV
  Backbone size w/o insert (bp): 4717
  Vector type: Mammalian Expression, CRISPR
  Selectable markers: Blasticidin
Growth in bacteria
  Bacterial resistance: Ampicillin, 100 μg/mL
  Growth temperature: 30°C
  Growth strain: NEB Stable
  Copy number: High Copy
Gene/Insert
  Gene/Insert name: COX8A MTS-3xFLAG-TALE NT-T-ND2 TALE T2 repeats-TALE CTD-DddAtox 1397N-UGI-ATP5B 3'UTR
  Species: Synthetic
  Insert size (bp): 3031
  Promoter: CMV
  Tag / fusion protein: 3xFLAG (N terminal on backbone)
  Cloning method: Golden Gate
  Sequencing primers: 5′ T7; 3′ ACACCCGCCGCGCTTAATGC
Terms and licenses: Academic/Nonprofit Terms; Industry Terms: Not Available to Industry
Depositor comments: 5' Cloning Site: BsmBI (Not Destroyed), 3' Cloning Site: BsmBI (Not Destroyed). Please visit https://www.biorxiv.org/content/10.1101/2024.05.13.593977v1 for bioRxiv preprint.
How to cite: ND2 DdCBE T2 was a gift from Stephen Ekker (Addgene plasmid # 221973 ; http://n2t.net/addgene:221973 ; RRID:Addgene_221973)
