>Addgene plasmid #221973 | ND2 DdCBE T2 | depositor partial sequence | sequence record 434653 | Partial
ATGGCCTCCGTTCTGACCCCGCTGCTGCTGCGTGGCCTGACCGGCTCCGCTCGTCGTCTGCCAGTTCCGC
GTGCGAAAATCCATTCCCTGGACTACAAAGACCATGACGGTGATTATAAAGATCATGACATCGATTACAA
GGATGACGATGACAAGATGGACATCGCGGATCTGCGTACCCTGGGTTACAGCCAGCAGCAGCAGGAGAAG
ATCAAGCCAAAGGTGCGCAGCACCGTGGCCCAGCACCATGAAGCTCTGGTGGGTCACGGCTTCACCCACG
CGCACATCGTGGCTCTGAGCCAGCACCCAGCCGCGCTGGGTACCGTGGCCGTGAAATATCAGGACATGAT
TGCTGCCCTGCCAGAGGCTACCCATGAAGCGATTGTGGGTGTGGGCAAGCAGTGGAGCGGTGCTCGTGCG
CTGGAGGCCCTGCTGACCGTGGCCGGTGAACTGCGTGGCCCGCCGCTGCAGCTGGATACCGGCCAGCTGC
TGAAAATCGCGAAACGTGGCGGTGTGACCGCTGTGGAAGCTGTGCATGCCTGGCGTAATGCTCTGACCGG
TGCCCCCCTGAACCTGACCCCGGACCAAGTGGTGGCTATCGCCAGCAACATTGGCGGCAAGCAAGCGCTC
GAAACGGTGCAGCGGCTGTTGCCGGTGCTGTGCCAGGACCATGGCCTGACCCCGGACCAAGTGGTGGCTA
TCGCCAGCAACAATGGCGGCAAGCAAGCGCTCGAAACGGTGCAGCGGCTGTTGCCGGTGCTGTGCCAGGA
CCATGGCCTGACTCCGGACCAAGTGGTGGCTATCGCCAGCCACGATGGCGGCAAGCAAGCGCTCGAAACG
GTGCAGCGGCTGTTGCCGGTGCTGTGCCAGGACCATGGCCTGACCCCGGACCAAGTGGTGGCTATCGCCA
GCAACGGTGGCGGCAAGCAAGCGCTCGAAACGGTGCAGCGGCTGTTGCCGGTGCTGTGCCAGGACCATGG
CCTGACCCCGGACCAAGTGGTGGCTATCGCCAGCAACAATGGCGGCAAGCAAGCGCTCGAAACGGTGCAG
CGGCTGTTGCCGGTGCTGTGCCAGGACCATGGCCTGACCCCGGACCAAGTGGTGGCTATCGCCAGCAACA
ATGGCGGCAAGCAAGCGCTCGAAACGGTGCAGCGGCTGTTGCCGGTGCTGTGCCAGGACCATGGCCTGAC
CCCGGACCAAGTGGTGGCTATCGCCAGCAACAATGGCGGCAAGCAAGCGCTCGAAACGGTGCAGCGGCTG
TTGCCGGTGCTGTGCCAGGACCATGGCCTCACACCCGATCAGGTCGTGGCTATCGCCAGCAACGGTGGCG
GCAAGCAAGCGCTCGAAACGGTGCAGCGGCTGTTGCCGGTGCTGTGCCAGGACCATGGCCTGACCCCGGA
CCAAGTGGTGGCTATCGCCAGCAACGGTGGCGGCAAGCAAGCGCTCGAAACGGTGCAGCGGCTGTTGCCG
GTGCTGTGCCAGGACCATGGCCTGACCCCGGACCAAGTGGTGGCTATCGCCAGCAACGGTGGCGGCAAGC
AAGCGCTCGAAACGGTGCAGCGGCTGTTGCCGGTGCTGTGCCAGGACCATGGCCTGACCCCGGACCAAGT
GGTGGCTATCGCCAGCAACAATGGCGGCAAGCAAGCGCTCGAAACGGTGCAGCGGCTGTTGCCGGTGCTG
TGCCAGGACCATGGCCTGACCCCGGACCAAGTGGTGGCTATCGCCAGCAACAATGGCGGCAAGCAAGCGC
TCGAAACGGTGCAGCGGCTGTTGCCGGTGCTGTGCCAGGACCATGGCCTGACCCCGGACCAAGTGGTGGC
TATCGCCAGCAACGGTGGCGGCAAGCAAGCGCTCGAAACGGTGCAGCGGCTGTTGCCGGTGCTGTGCCAG
GACCATGGCCTGACCCCGGACCAAGTGGTGGCTATCGCCAGCAACGGTGGCGGCAAGCAAGCGCTCGAAA
CGGTGCAGCGGCTGTTGCCGGTGCTGTGCCAGGACCATGGCCTGACCCCGGACCAAGTGGTGGCTATCGC
CAGCAACGGTGGCGGCAAGCAAGCGCTCGAAACGGTGCAGCGGCTGTTGCCGGTGCTGTGCCAGGACCAT
GGCCTGACCCCGGACCAAGTGGTGGCTATCGCCAGCAACATTGGCGGCAAGCAAGCGCTCGAAAGCATTG
TGGCCCAGCTGAGCCGGCCTGATCCGGCGTTGGCCGCGTTGACCAACGATCACCTGGTGGCCCTGGCCTG
CCTGGGCGGTCGTCCGGCCCTGGATGCGGTGAAGAAAGGCCTGGGTGGATCCGGCAGCTACGCCCTGGGT
CCGTATCAGATTAGCGCCCCGCAGCTGCCAGCTTACAATGGTCAGACCGTGGGTACCTTCTACTATGTGA
ACGACGCGGGCGGTCTGGAGAGCAAGGTGTTTAGCAGCGGCGGTCCAACCCCGTACCCAAACTATGCCAA
TGCCGGTCATGTGGAGGGTCAGAGCGCCCTGTTCATGCGTGATAACGGCATCAGCGAGGGTCTGGTGTTC
CACAACAACCCGGAAGGCACCTGCGGTTTTTGCGTGAACATGACCGAGACCCTGCTGCCGGAAAACGCGA
AAATGACCGTGGTGCCGCCGGAAGGTTCTGGCGGCTCAACTAATCTGAGCGACATCATTGAGAAGGAGAC
TGGGAAACAGCTGGTCATTCAGGAGTCCATCCTGATGCTGCCTGAGGAGGTGGAGGAAGTGATCGGCAAC
AAGCCAGAGTCTGACATCCTGGTGCACACCGCCTACGACGAGTCCACAGATGAGAATGTGATGCTGCTGA
CCTCTGACGCCCCCGAGTATAAGCCTTGGGCCCTGGTCATCCAGGATTCTAACGGCGAGAATAAGATCAA
GATGCTGTGATAAGGGGTCTTTGTCCTCTGTACTGTCTCTCTCCTTGCCCCTAACCCAAAAAGCTTCATT
TTTCTGTGTAGGCTGCACAAGAGCCTTGATTGAAGATATATTCTTTCTGAACAGTATTTAAGGTTTCCAA
TAAAATGTACACCCCTCAGAA
